>Addgene plasmid #235535 | pTRIP-SFFV-tagBFP-2A-ICP0 | addgene full sequence | sequence record 472096 | Addgene NGS Result
ACATAATTGGACAAACTACCTACAGAGATTTAAAGCTCTAAGGTAAATATAAAATTTTTAAGTGTATAAT
GTGTTAAACTACTGATTCTAATTGTTTGTGTATTTTAGATTCCAACCTATGGAACTGATGAATGGGAGCA
GTGGTGGAATGCCTTTAATGAGGAAAACCTGTTTTGCTCAGAAGAAATGCCATCTAGTGATGATGAGGCT
ACTGCTGACTCTCAACATTCTACTCCTCCAAAAAAGAAGAGAAAGGTAGAAGACCCCAAGGACTTTCCTT
CAGAATTGCTAAGTTTTTTGAGTCATGCTGTGTTTAGTAATAGAACTCTTGCTTGCTTTGCTATTTACAC
CACAAAGGAAAAAGCTGCACTGCTATACAAGAAAATTATGGAAAAATATTCTGTAACCTTTATAAGTAGG
CATAACAGTTATAATCATAACATACTGTTTTTTCTTACTCCACACAGGCATAGAGTGTCTGCTATTAATA
ACTATGCTCAAAAATTGTGTACCTTTAGCTTTTTAATTTGTAAAGGGGTTAATAAGGAATATTTGATGTA
TAGTGCCTTGACTAGAGATCATAATCAGCCATACCACATTTGTAGAGGTTTTACTTGCTTTAAAAAACCT
CCCACACCTCCCCCTGAACCTGAAACATAAAATGAATGCAATTGTTGTTGTTAACTTGTTTATTGCAGCT
TATAATGGTTACAAATAAAGCAATAGCATCACAAATTTCACAAATAAAGCATTTTTTTCACTGCATTCTA
GTTGTGGTTTGTCCAAACTCATCAATGTATCTTATCATGTCTGGATCAACTGGATAACTCAAGCTAACCA
AAATCATCCCAAACTTCCCACCCCATACCCTATTACCACTGCCAATTACCTGTGGTTTCATTTACTCTAA
ACCTGTGATTCCTCTGAATTATTTTCATTTTAAAGAAATTGTATTTGTTAAATATGTACTACAAACTTAG
TAGTTGGAAGGGCTAATTCACTCCCAAAGAAGACAAGATATCCTTGATCTGTGGATCTACCACACACAAG
GCTACTTCCCTGATTAGCAGAACTACACACCAGGGCCAGGGGTCAGATATCCACTGACCTTTGGATGGTG
CTACAAGCTAGTACCAGTTGAGCCAGATAAGGTAGAAGAGGCCAATAAAGGAGAGAACACCAGCTTGTTA
CACCCTGTGAGCCTGCATGGGATGGATGACCCGGAGAGAGAAGTGTTAGAGTGGAGGTTTGACAGCCGCC
TAGCATTTCATCACGTGGCCCGAGAGCTGCATCCGGAGTACTTCAAGAACTGCTGATATCGAGCTTGCTA
CAAGGGACTTTCCGCTGGGGACTTTCCAGGGAGGCGTGGCCTGGGCGGGACTGGGGAGTGGCGAGCCCTC
AGATCCTGCATATAAGCAGCTGCTTTTTGCCTGTACTGGGTCTCTCTGGTTAGACCAGATCTGAGCCTGG
GAGCTCTCTGGCTAACTAGGGAACCCACTGCTTAAGCCTCAATAAAGCTTGCCTTGAGTGCTTCAAGTAG
TGTGTGCCCGTCTGTTGTGTGACTCTGGTAACTAGAGATCCCTCAGACCCTTTTAGTCAGTGTGGAAAAT
CTCTAGCAGTGGCGCCCGAACAGGGACTTGAAAGCGAAAGGGAAACCAGAGGAGCTCTCTCGACGCAGGA
CTCGGCTTGCTGAAGCGCGCACGGCAAGAGGCGAGGGGCGGCGACTGGTGAGTACGCCAAAAATTTTGAC
TAGCGGAGGCTAGAAGGAGAGAGATGGGTGCGAGAGCGTCAGTATTAAGCGGGGGAGAATTAGATCGCGA
TGGGAAAAAATTCGGTTAAGGCCAGGGGGAAAGAAAAAATATAAATTAAAACATATAGTATGGGCAAGCA
GGGAGCTAGAACGATTCGCAGTTAATCCTGGCCTGTTAGAAACATCAGAAGGCTGTAGACAAATACTGGG
ACAGCTACAACCATCCCTTCAGACAGGATCAGAAGAACTTAGATCATTATATAATACAGTAGCAACCCTC
TATTGTGTGCATCAAAGGATAGAGATAAAAGACACCAAGGAAGCTTTAGACAAGATAGAGGAAGAGCAAA
ACAAAAGTAAGACCACCGCACAGCAAGCGGCCGCTGATCTTCAGACCTGGAGGAGGAGATATGAGGGACA
ATTGGAGAAGTGAATTATATAAATATAAAGTAGTAAAAATTGAACCATTAGGAGTAGCACCCACCAAGGC
AAAGAGAAGAGTGGTGCAGAGAGAAAAAAGAGCAGTGGGAATAGGAGCTTTGTTCCTTGGGTTCTTGGGA
GCAGCAGGAAGCACTATGGGCGCAGCGTCAATGACGCTGACGGTACAGGCCAGACAATTATTGTCTGGTA
TAGTGCAGCAGCAGAACAATTTGCTGAGGGCTATTGAGGCGCAACAGCATCTGTTGCAACTCACAGTCTG
GGGCATCAAGCAGCTCCAGGCAAGAATCCTGGCTGTGGAAAGATACCTAAAGGATCAACAGCTCCTGGGG
ATTTGGGGTTGCTCTGGAAAACTCATTTGCACCACTGCTGTGCCTTGGAATGCTAGTTGGAGTAATAAAT
CTCTGGAACAGATTTGGAATCACACGACCTGGATGGAGTGGGACAGAGAAATTAACAATTACACAAGCTT
AATACACTCCTTAATTGAAGAATCGCAAAACCAGCAAGAAAAGAATGAACAAGAATTATTGGAATTAGAT
AAATGGGCAAGTTTGTGGAATTGGTTTAACATAACAAATTGGCTGTGGTATATAAAATTATTCATAATGA
TAGTAGGAGGCTTGGTAGGTTTAAGAATAGTTTTTGCTGTACTTTCTATAGTGAATAGAGTTAGGCAGGG
ATATTCACCATTATCGTTTCAGACCCACCTCCCAACCCCGAGGGGACCCGACAGGCCCGAAGGAATAGAA
GAAGAAGGTGGAGAGAGAGACAGAGACAGATCCATTCGATTAGTGAACGGATCTCGACGGTATCGCCGAA
TTCACAAATGGCAGTATTCATCCACAATTTTAAAAGAAAAGGGGGGATTGGGGGGTACAGTGCAGGGGAA
AGAATAGTAGACATAATAGCAACAGACATACAAACTAAAGAATTACAAAAACAAATTACAAAAATTCAAA
ATTTTCGGGTTTATTACAGGGACAGCAGAGATCCACTTTGGCTGATACGCGTCTGCAGCCCCGATAAAAT
AAAAGATTTTATTTAGTCTCCAGAAAAAGGGGGGAATGAAAGACCCCACCTGTAGGTTTGGCAAGCTAGC
TGCAGTAACGCCATTTTGCAAGGCATGGAAAAATACCAAACCAAGAATAGAGAAGTTCAGATCAAGGGCG
GGTACATGAAAATAGCTAACGTTGGGCCAAACAGGATATCTGCGGTGAGCAGTTTCGGCCCCGGCCCGGG
GCCAAGAACAGATGGTCACCGCAGTTTCGGCCCCGGCCCGAGGCCAAGAACAGATGGTCCCCAGATATGG
CCCAACCCTCAGCAGTTTCTTAAGACCCATCAGATGTTTCCAGGCTCCCCCAAGGACCTGAAATGACCCT
GCGCCTTATTTGAATTAACCAATCAGCCTGCTTCTCGCTTCTGTTCGCGCGCTTCTGCTTCCCGAGCTCT
ATAAAAGAGCTCACAACCCCTCACTCGGCGCGCCAGTCCTCCGACAGACTGAGTCGCCCGGGCCGCGGGC
TAGCGCCACCATGAGCGAGCTGATTAAGGAGAACATGCACATGAAGCTGTACATGGAGGGCACCGTGGAC
AACCATCACTTCAAGTGCACATCCGAGGGCGAAGGCAAGCCCTACGAGGGCACCCAGACCATGAGAATCA
AGGTGGTCGAGGGCGGCCCTCTCCCCTTCGCCTTCGACATCCTGGCTACTAGCTTCCTCTACGGCAGCAA
GACCTTCATCAACCACACCCAGGGCATCCCCGACTTCTTCAAGCAGTCCTTCCCTGAGGGCTTCACATGG
GAGAGAGTCACCACATACGAAGACGGGGGCGTGCTGACCGCTACCCAGGACACCAGCCTCCAGGACGGCT
GCCTCATCTACAACGTCAAGATCAGAGGGGTGAACTTCACATCCAACGGCCCTGTGATGCAGAAGAAAAC
ACTCGGCTGGGAGGCCTTCACCGAGACGCTGTACCCCGCTGACGGCGGCCTGGAAGGCAGAAACGACATG
GCCCTGAAGCTCGTGGGCGGGAGCCATCTGATCGCAAACGCCAAGACCACATATAGATCCAAGAAACCCG
CTAAGAACCTCAAGATGCCTGGCGTCTACTATGTGGACTACAGACTGGAAAGAATCAAGGAGGCCAACAA
CGAGACCTACGTCGAGCAGCACGAGGTGGCAGTGGCCAGATACTGCGACCTCCCTAGCAAACTGGGGCAC
AAGCTTAATGGAAGCGGAGCTACTAACTTCAGCCTGCTGAAGCAGGCTGGAGACGTGGAGGAGAACCCTG
GACCTGGATCCATGGAGCCCCGCCCCGGAGCGAGTACCCGCCGGCCTGAGGGCCGCCCCCAGCGCGAGCC
CGCCCCGGATGTCTGGGTGTTTCCCTGCGACCGAGACCTGCCGGACAGCAGCGACTCTGAGGCGGAGACC
GAAGTGGGGGGGCGGGGGGACGCCGACCACCATGACGACGACTCCGCCTCCGAGGCGGACAGCACGGACA
CGGAACTGTTCGAGACGGGGCTGCTGGGGCCGCAGGGCGTGGATGGGGGGGCGGTCTCGGGGGGGAGCCC
CCCCCGCGAGGAAGACCCCGGCAGTTGCGGGGGCGCCCCCCCTCGAGAGGACGGGGGGAGCGACGAGGGC
GACGTGTGCGCCGTGTGCACGGATGAGATCGCGCCCCACCTGCGCTGCGACACCTTCCCGTGCATGCACC
GCTTCTGCATCCCGTGCATGAAAACCTGGATGCAATTGCGCAACACCTGCCCGCTGTGCAACGCCAAGCT
GGTGTACCTGATAGTGGGCGTGACGCCCAGCGGGTCGTTCAGCACCATCCCGATCGTGAACGACCCCCAG
ACCCGCATGGAGGCCGAGGAGGCCGTCAGGGCGGGCACGGCCGTGGACTTTATCTGGACGGGCAATCAGC
GGTTCGCCCCGCGGTACCTGACCCTGGGGGGGCACACGGTGAGGGCCCTGTCGCCCACCCACCCGGAGCC
CACCACGGACGAGGATGACGACGACCTGGACGACGCAGACTACGTACCGCCCGCCCCCCGCCGGACGCCC
CGCGCCCCCCCACGCAGAGGCGCCGCCGCGCCCCCCGTGACGGGCGGGGCGTCTCACGCAGCCCCCCAGC
CGGCCGCGGCTCGGACAGCGCCCCCCTCGGCGCCCATCGGGCCACACGGCAGCAGTAACACCAACACCAC
CACCAACAGCAGCGGCGGCGGCGGCTCCCGCCAGTCGCGAGCCGCGGCGCCGCGGGGGGCGTCTGGCCCC
TCCGGGGGGGTTGGGGTTGGGGTTGGGGTTGTTGAAGCGGAGGCGGGGCGGCCGAGGGGCCGGACGGGCC
CCCTTGTCAACAGACCCGCCCCCCTTGCAAACAACAGAGACCCCATAGTGATCAGCGACTCCCCCCCGGC
CTCTCCCCACAGGCCCCCCGCGGCGCCCATGCCAGGCTCCGCCCCCCGCCCCGGGCCCCCCGCGTCCGCG
GCCGCGTCGGGACCCGCGCGCCCCCGCGCGGCCGTGGCCCCGTGCGTGCGAGCGCCGCCTCCGGGGCCCG
GCCCCCGCGCCCCGGCCCCCGGGGCGGAGCCGGCCGCCCGCCCCGCGGACGCGCGCCGTGTGCCCCAGTC
GCACTCGTCCCTGGCTCAGGCCGCGAACCAAGAACAGAGTCTGTGCCGGGCGCGTGCGACGGTGGCGCGC
GGCTCGGGGGGGCCGGGCGTGGAGGGTGGGCACGGGCCCTCCCGCGGCGCCGCCCCCTCCGGCGCCGCCC
CGCTCCCCTCCGCCGCCTCTGTCGAGCAGGAGGCGGCGGTGCGTCCGAGGAAGAGGCGCGGGTCGGGCCA
GGAAAACCCCTCCCCCCAGTCCACGCGTCCCCCCCTCGCGCCGGCAGGGGCCAAGAGGGCGGCGACGCAC
CCCCCCTCCGACTCAGGGCCGGGGGGGCGCGGCCAGGGTGGGCCCGGGACCCCCCTGACGTCCTCGGCGG
CCTCCGCCTCTTCCTCCTCTGCCTCTTCCTCCTCGGCCCCGACCCCCGCGGGGGCCGCCTCTTCCGCCGC
CGGGGCCGCGTCCTCCTCCGCTTCCGCCTCCTCGGGCGGGGCCGTCGGTGCCCTGGGAGGGAGACAAGAG
GAAACCTCCCTCGGCCCCCGCGCTGCTTCTGGGCCGCGGGGGCCGAGGAAGTGTGCCCGGAAGACGCGCC
ACGCGGAGACTTCCGGGGCCGTCCCCGCGGGCGGCCTCACGCGCTACCTGCCCATCTCGGGGGTCTCTAG
CGTGGTCGCCCTGTCGCCTTACGTGAACAAGACTATCACGGGGGACTGCCTGCCCATCCTGGACATGGAG
ACGGGGAACATCGGGGCGTACGTGGTCCTGGTGGACCAGACGGGAAACATGGCGACCCGGCTGCGGGCCG
CGGTCCCCGGCTGGAGCCGCCGCACCCTGCTCCCCGAGACCGCGGGTAACCACGTGATGCCCCCCGAGTA
CCCGACGGCCCCCGCGTCGGAGTGGAACAGCCTCTGGATGACCCCCGTGGGGAACATGCTGTTCGACCAG
GGCACCCTAGTGGGCGCCCTGGACTTCCGCAGCCTGCGGTCTCGGCACCCGTGGTCCGGGGAGCAGGGGG
CGTCGACCCGGGACGAGGGAAAACAATAAACTAGTGTCGACCTCGAGACCTAGAAAAACATGGAGCAATC
ACAAGTAGCAATACAGCAGCTACCAATGCTGATTGTGCCTGGCTAGAAGCACAAGAGGAGGAGGAGGTGG
GTTTTCCAGTCACACCTCAGGTACCTTTAAGACCAATGACTTACAAGGCAGCTGTAGATCTTAGCCACTT
TTTAAAAGAAAAGGGGGGACTGGAAGGGCTAATTCACTCCCAACGAAGACAAAATCGTCGAGAGATGCTG
CATATAAGCAGCTGCTTTTTGCTTGTACTGGGTCTCTCTGGTTAGACCAGATCTGAGCCTGGGAGCTCTC
TGGCTAACTAGGGAACCCACTGCTTAAGCCTCAATAAAGCTTGCCTTGAGTGCTTCAAGTAGTGTGTGCC
CGTCTGTTGTGTGACTCTGGTAACTAGAGATCCCTCAGACCCTTTTAGTCAGTGTGGAAAATCTCTAGCA
GTAGTAGTTCATGTCATCTTATTATTCAGTATTTATAACTTGCAAAGAAATGAATATCAGAGAGTGAGAG
GCCTTGACATTATAATAGATTTAGCAGGAATTGAACTAGGAGTGGAGCACACAGGCAAAGCTGCAGAAGT
ACTTGGAAGAAGCCACCAGAGATACTCACGATTCTGCACATACCTGGCTAATCCCAGATCCTAAGGATTA
CATTAAGTTTACTAACATTTATATAATGATTTATAGTTTAAAGTATAAACTTATCTAATTTACTATTCTG
ACAGATATTAATTAATCCTCAAATATCATAAGAGATGATTACTATTATCCCCATTTAACACAAGAGGAAA
CTGAGAGGGAAAGATGTTGAAGTAATTTTCCCACAATTACAGCATCCGTTAGTTACGACTCTATGATCTT
CTGACACAAATTCCATTTACTCCTCACCCTATGACTCAGTCGAATATATCAAAGTTATGGACATTATGCT
AAGTAACAAATTACCCTTTTATATAGTAAATACTGAGTAGATTGAGAGAAGAAATTGTTTGCAAACCTGA
ATAGCTTCAAGAAGAAGAGAAGTGAGGATAAGAATAACAGTTGTCATTTAACAAGTTTTAACAAGTAACT
TGGTTAGAAAGGGATTCAAATGCATAAAGCAAGGGATAAATTTTTCTGGCAACAAGACTATACAATATAA
CCTTAAATATGACTTCAAATAATTGTTGGAACTTGATAAAACTAATTAAATATTATTGAAGATTATCAAT
ATTATAAATGTAATTTACTTTTAAAAAGGGAACATAGAAATGTGTATCATTAGAGTAGAAAACAATCCTT
ATTATCACAATTTGTCAAAACAAGTTTGTTATTAACACAAGTAGAATACTGCATTCAATTAAGTTGACTG
CAGATTTTGTGTTTTGTTAAAATTAGAAAGAGATAACAACAATTTGAATTATTGAAAGTAACATGTAAAT
AGTTCTACATACGTTCTTTTGACATCTTGTTCAATCATTGATCGAAGTTCTTTATCTTGGAAGAATTTGT
TCCAAAGACTCTGAAATAAGGAAAACAATCTATTATATAGTCTCACACCTTTGTTTTACTTTTAGTGATT
TCAATTTAATAATGTAAATGGTTAAAATTTATTCTTCTCTGAGATCATTTCACATTGCAGATAGAAAACC
TGAGACTGGGGTAATTTTTATTAAAATCTAATTTAATCTCAGAAACACATCTTTATTCTAACATCAATTT
TTCCAGTTTGATATTATCATATAAAGTCAGCCTTCCTCATCTGCAGGTTCCACAACAAAAATCCAACCAA
CTGTGGATCAAAAATATTGGGAAAAAATTAAAAATAGCAATACAACAATAAAAAAATACAAATCAGAAAA
ACAGCACAGTATAACAACTTTATTTAGCATTTACAATCTATTAGGTATTATAAGTAATCTAGCCAGATCC
TCTACGCCGGACGCATCGTGGCCGGCATCACCGGCGCCACAGGTGCGGTTGCTGGCGCCTATATCGCCGA
CATCACCGATGGGGAAGATCGGGCTCGCCACTTCGGGCTCATGAGCGCTTGTTTCGGCGTGGGTATGGTG
GCAGGCCCCGTGGCCGGGGGACTGTTGGGCGCCATCTCCTTGCATGCACCATTCCTTGCGGCGGCGGTGC
TCAACGGCCTCAACCTACTACTGGGCTGCTTCCTAATGCAGGAGTCGCATAAGGGAGAGCGTCGAATGGT
GCACTCTCAGTACAATCTGCTCTGATGCCGCATAGTTAAGCCAGCCCCGACACCCGCCAACACCCGCTGA
CGCGCCCTGACGGGCTTGTCTGCTCCCGGCATCCGCTTACAGACAAGCTGTGACCGTCTCCGGGAGCTGC
ATGTGTCAGAGGTTTTCACCGTCATCACCGAAACGCGCGAGACGAAAGGGCCTCGTGATACGCCTATTTT
TATAGGTTAATGTCATGATAATAATGGTTTCTTAGACGTCAGGTGGCACTTTTCGGGGAAATGTGCGCGG
AACCCCTATTTGTTTATTTTTCTAAATACATTCAAATATGTATCCGCTCATGAGACAATAACCCTGATAA
ATGCTTCAATAATATTGAAAAAGGAAGAGTATGAGTATTCAACATTTCCGTGTCGCCCTTATTCCCTTTT
TTGCGGCATTTTGCCTTCCTGTTTTTGCTCACCCAGAAACGCTGGTGAAAGTAAAAGATGCTGAAGATCA
GTTGGGTGCACGAGTGGGTTACATCGAACTGGATCTCAACAGCGGTAAGATCCTTGAGAGTTTTCGCCCC
GAAGAACGTTTTCCAATGATGAGCACTTTTAAAGTTCTGCTATGTGGCGCGGTATTATCCCGTATTGACG
CCGGGCAAGAGCAACTCGGTCGCCGCATACACTATTCTCAGAATGACTTGGTTGAGTACTCACCAGTCAC
AGAAAAGCATCTTACGGATGGCATGACAGTAAGAGAATTATGCAGTGCTGCCATAACCATGAGTGATAAC
ACTGCGGCCAACTTACTTCTGACAACGATCGGAGGACCGAAGGAGCTAACCGCTTTTTTGCACAACATGG
GGGATCATGTAACTCGCCTTGATCGTTGGGAACCGGAGCTGAATGAAGCCATACCAAACGACGAGCGTGA
CACCACGATGCCTGTAGCAATGGCAACAACGTTGCGCAAACTATTAACTGGCGAACTACTTACTCTAGCT
TCCCGGCAACAATTAATAGACTGGATGGAGGCGGATAAAGTTGCAGGACCACTTCTGCGCTCGGCCCTTC
CGGCTGGCTGGTTTATTGCTGATAAATCTGGAGCCGGTGAGCGTGGGTCTCGCGGTATCATTGCAGCACT
GGGGCCAGATGGTAAGCCCTCCCGTATCGTAGTTATCTACACGACGGGGAGTCAGGCAACTATGGATGAA
CGAAATAGACAGATCGCTGAGATAGGTGCCTCACTGATTAAGCATTGGTAACTGTCAGACCAAGTTTACT
CATATATACTTTAGATTGATTTAAAACTTCATTTTTAATTTAAAAGGATCTAGGTGAAGATCCTTTTTGA
TAATCTCATGACCAAAATCCCTTAACGTGAGTTTTCGTTCCACTGAGCGTCAGACCCCGTAGAAAAGATC
AAAGGATCTTCTTGAGATCCTTTTTTTCTGCGCGTAATCTGCTGCTTGCAAACAAAAAAACCACCGCTAC
CAGCGGTGGTTTGTTTGCCGGATCAAGAGCTACCAACTCTTTTTCCGAAGGTAACTGGCTTCAGCAGAGC
GCAGATACCAAATACTGTTCTTCTAGTGTAGCCGTAGTTAGGCCACCACTTCAAGAACTCTGTAGCACCG
CCTACATACCTCGCTCTGCTAATCCTGTTACCAGTGGCTGCTGCCAGTGGCGATAAGTCGTGTCTTACCG
GGTTGGACTCAAGACGATAGTTACCGGATAAGGCGCAGCGGTCGGGCTGAACGGGGGGTTCGTGCACACA
GCCCAGCTTGGAGCGAACGACCTACACCGAACTGAGATACCTACAGCGTGAGCTATGAGAAAGCGCCACG
CTTCCCGAAGGGAGAAAGGCGGACAGGTATCCGGTAAGCGGCAGGGTCGGAACAGGAGAGCGCACGAGGG
AGCTTCCAGGGGGAAACGCCTGGTATCTTTATAGTCCTGTCGGGTTTCGCCACCTCTGACTTGAGCGTCG
ATTTTTGTGATGCTCGTCAGGGGGGCGGAGCCTATGGAAAAACGCCAGCAACGCGGCCTTTTTACGGTTC
CTGGCCTTTTGCTGGCCTTTTGCTCACATGTTCTTTCCTGCGTTATCCCCTGATTCTGTGGATAACCGTA
TTACCGCCTTTGAGTGAGCTGATACCGCTCGCCGCAGCCGAACGACCGAGCGCAGCGAGTCAGTGAGCGA
GGAAGCGGAAGAGCGCCCAATACGCAAACCGCCTCTCCCCGCGCGTTGGCCGATTCATTAATGCAGCTGT
GGAATGTGTGTCAGTTAGGGTGTGGAAAGTCCCCAGGCTCCCCAGCAGGCAGAAGTATGCAAAGCATGCA
TCTCAATTAGTCAGCAACCAGGTGTGGAAAGTCCCCAGGCTCCCCAGCAGGCAGAAGTATGCAAAGCATG
CATCTCAATTAGTCAGCAACCATAGTCCCGCCCCTAACTCCGCCCATCCCGCCCCTAACTCCGCCCAGTT
CCGCCCATTCTCCGCCCCATGGCTGACTAATTTTTTTTATTTATGCAGAGGCCGAGGCCGCCTCGGCCTC
TGAGCTATTCCAGAAGTAGTGAGGAGGCTTTTTTGGAGGCCTAGGCTTTTGCAAAAAGCTTGGACACAAG
ACAGGCTTGCGAGATATGTTTGAGAATACCACTTTATCCCGCGTCAGGGAGAGGCAGTGCGTAAAAAGAC
GCGGACTCATGTGAAATACTGGTTTTTAGTGCGCCAGATCTCTATAATCTCGCGCAACCTATTTTCCCCT
CGAACACTTTTTAAGCCGTAGATAAACAGGCTGGGACACTTCACATGAGCGAAAAATACATCGTCACCTG
GGACATGTTGCAGATCCATGCACGTAAACTCGCAAGCCGACTGATGCCTTCTGAACAATGGAAAGGCATT
ATTGCCGTAAGCCGTGGCGGTCTGTACCGGGTGCGTTACTGGCGCGTGAACTGGGTATTCGTCATGTCGA
TACCGTTTGTATTTCCAGCTACGATCACGACAACCAGCGCGAGCTTAAAGTGCTGAAACGCGCAGAAGGC
GATGGCGAAGGCTTCATCGTTATTGATGACCTGGTGGATACCGGTGGTACTGCGGTTGCGATTCGTGAAA
TGTATCCAAAAGCGCACTTTGTCACCATCTTCGCAAAACCGGCTGGTCGTCCGCTGGTTGATGACTATGT
TGTTGATATCCCGCAAGATACCTGGATTGAACAGCCGTGGGATATGGGCGTCGTATTCGTCCCGCCAATC
TCCGGTCGCTAATCTTTTCAACGCCTGGCACTGCCGGGCGTTGTTCTTTTTAACTTCAGGCGGGTTACAA
TAGTTTCCAGTAAGTATTCTGGAGGCTGCATCCATGACACAGGCAAACCTGAGCGAAACCCTGTTCAAAC
CCCGCTTTAAACATCCTGAAACCTCGACGCTAGTCCGCCGCTTTAATCACGGCGCACAACCGCCTGTGCA
GTCGGCCCTTGATGGTAAAACCATCCCTCACTGGTATCGCATGATTAACCGTCTGATGTGGATCTGGCGC
GGCATTGACCCACGCGAAATCCTCGACGTCCAGGCACGTATTGTGATGAGCGATGCCGAACGTACCGACG
ATGATTTATACGATACGGTGATTGGCTACCGTGGCGGCAACTGGATTTATGAGTGGGCCCCGGATCTTTG
TGAAGGAACCTTACTTCTGTGGTGTG
Features (pLannotate 1.2.2; 30 found; start..end, strand, type, name):
     43..108     +  intron         small t intron: SV40 (simian virus 40) small t antigen intron
    238..258     +  CDS            SV40 NLS: nuclear localization signal of SV40 (simian virus 40) large T antigen
    577..660     +  CDS            large T antigen (fragment): large T antigen from SV40 (simian virus 40)
    683..817     +  polyA_signal   SV40 poly(A) signal: SV40 polyadenylation signal
    984..1313    +  CDS            nef (fragment): NEF_HV1BR - Experimental evidence at protein level: Swiss-Prot protein existence level 1. Extracellular Nef protein targets CD4(+) T-lymphocytes for apoptosis by interacting with CXCR4 surface receptors (PubMed:14990729). From Human immunodeficiency virus type 1 group M subtype B (isolate BRU/LAI) (HIV-1).
   1361..1618    +  LTR            5' LTR (truncated): truncated 5' long terminal repeat (LTR) from HIV-1
   1665..1790    +  misc_feature   HIV-1 Ψ: packaging signal of human immunodeficiency virus type 1
   1774..2137    +  CDS            HIV-1 gag (fragment): gag protein from human immunodeficiency virus 1; gag
   2283..2516    +  misc_feature   RRE: The Rev response element (RRE) of HIV-1 allows for Rev-dependent mRNA export from the nucleus to the cytoplasm.
   2893..2993    +  CDS            Rev (fragment): human immunodeficiency virus 1 (HIV-1) Rev protein; rev; enhances nuclear export of unspliced and incompletely spliced viral mRNAs
   3038..3155    +  misc_feature   cPPT/CTS: central polypurine tract and central termination sequence of HIV-1
   3295..3702    +  promoter       SFFV promoter: spleen focus-forming virus long terminal repeat (LTR) promoter
   3721..4419    +  CDS            TagBFP: TagBFP is a basic (constitutively fluorescent) blue fluorescent protein published in 2008, derived from Entacmaea quadricolor. It is reported to be a very rapidly-maturing monomer with very low acid sensitivity.
   4492..6816    +  CDS            ICP0: ICP0_HHV11 - Also known as IE110. Experimental evidence at protein level: Swiss-Prot protein existence level 1. Evades nuclear antiviral defenses triggered by dsDNA viruses. Acts during the initial stages of lytic infection and the reactivation of latent viral genome. Prevents the antiviral effect of nuclear bodies by degrading host PML and SP100. Prevents antiviral response to viral DNA induced by IFI16 by degrading it. Additionally, inhibits host IRF3 nuclear signaling to prevent interferon production by the infected cells. Interestingly, the E3 ubiquitin ligase activity associated with the
   6834..7019    +  CDS            nef (fragment): NEF_HV1Z2 - Experimental evidence at protein level: Swiss-Prot protein existence level 1. Extracellular Nef protein targets CD4(+) T-lymphocytes for apoptosis by interacting with CXCR4 surface receptors. From Human immunodeficiency virus type 1 group M subtype D (isolate Z2/CDC-Z34) (HIV-1).
   7021..7052    +  LTR            3' LTR (ΔU3) (fragment): self-inactivating 3' long terminal repeat (LTR) from HIV-1
   7100..7280    +  LTR            5' LTR (truncated): truncated 5' long terminal repeat (LTR) from HIV-1
   8242..8340    -  CDS            TBC1D5 (fragment): TBCD5_HUMAN - Also known as KIAA0210. Experimental evidence at protein level: Swiss-Prot protein existence level 1. May act as a GTPase-activating protein (GAP) for Rab family protein(s). May act as a GAP for RAB7A. Can displace RAB7A and retromer CSC subcomplex from the endosomal membrane to the cytosol; at least retromer displacement seems to require its catalytic activity (PubMed:19531583, PubMed:20923837). Required for retrograde transport of cargo proteins from endosomes to the trans-Golgi network (TGN); the function seems to require its catalytic activity. Involved in regulation of autop
   8746..9025    +  CDS            TcR (fragment): tetracycline efflux protein; tet; confers resistance to tetracycline
   9026..9074    -  misc_feature   bom (fragment): basis of mobility region from pBR322
   9176..9211    -  CDS            rop (fragment): Rop protein, which maintains plasmids at low copy number; rop
   9306..9410    +  promoter       AmpR promoter: bla
   9411..10271   +  CDS            AmpR: β-lactamase; bla; confers resistance to ampicillin, carbenicillin, and related antibiotics
  10442..11030   +  rep_origin     ori: high-copy-number ColE1/pMB1/pBR322/pUC origin of replication
  11213..11269   +  CDS            lacI (fragment): lac repressor; lacI; The lac repressor binds to the lac operator to inhibit transcription in E. coli. This inhibition can be relieved by adding lactose or isopropyl-β-D-thiogalactopyranoside (IPTG).
  11276..11605   +  promoter       SV40 promoter: SV40 enhancer and early promoter
  11805..11924   +  CDS            gpt (fragment): XGPT_ECOLI - Also known as gpp, gxu. Experimental evidence at protein level: Swiss-Prot protein existence level 1. Purine salvage pathway enzyme that catalyzes the transfer of the ribosyl-5-phosphate group from 5-phospho-alpha-D-ribose 1- diphosphate (PRPP) to the N9 position of the 6-oxopurines guanine and xanthine to form the corresponding ribonucleotides GMP (guanosine 5'- monophosphate) and XMP (xanthosine 5'-monophosphate), with the release of PPi. To a lesser extent, also acts on hypoxanthine (PubMed:9100006, PubMed:3886014). Does not ribophosphorylate adenine (PubMed:3886014). From Esch
  11924..12259   +  CDS            gpt (fragment): XGPT_ECOLI - Also known as gpp, gxu. Experimental evidence at protein level: Swiss-Prot protein existence level 1. Purine salvage pathway enzyme that catalyzes the transfer of the ribosyl-5-phosphate group from 5-phospho-alpha-D-ribose 1- diphosphate (PRPP) to the N9 position of the 6-oxopurines guanine and xanthine to form the corresponding ribonucleotides GMP (guanosine 5'- monophosphate) and XMP (xanthosine 5'-monophosphate), with the release of PPi. To a lesser extent, also acts on hypoxanthine (PubMed:9100006, PubMed:3886014). Does not ribophosphorylate adenine (PubMed:3886014). From Esch
  12354..12659   +  CDS            frsA (fragment): FRSA_ECOLI - Also known as yafA. Experimental evidence at protein level: Swiss-Prot protein existence level 1. Catalyzes the hydrolysis of esters (PubMed:15808744). Displays esterase activity toward pNP-butyrate (PubMed:15808744). May stimulate mixed-acid fermentation by acting as a fermentation/respiration switch that down-regulates respiration and up- regulates fermentation rates (PubMed:15169777). From Escherichia coli (strain K12).
  12663..41      +  CDS            small t antigen (fragment) (across the origin): SV40 (simian virus 40) small t antigen
