[The description below was written by a language model from this plasmid's Addgene catalogue record and pLannotate feature annotations shown in this document.]
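Description:
pTRIP-SFFV-tagBFP-2A-ICP0 is an HIV-1-derived lentiviral transfer plasmid of about 12.7 kb, built on the pTRIP-SFFV-tagBFP-2A backbone to express the herpes simplex virus 1 immediate-early protein ICP0 together with a blue fluorescent marker. It is maintained in E. coli through a high-copy ColE1/pUC-type origin and selected with ampicillin via the β-lactamase gene. The backbone also carries remnants of older pBR322- and pSV2gpt-type vectors: fragments of tetracycline resistance, bom, rop and lacI, and an SV40 early promoter followed by gpt fragments, small t intron and SV40 poly(A) sequences. These appear to be legacy elements rather than functional parts of the design.

The lentiviral portion contains an HIV-1 5' LTR, the Ψ packaging signal extending into a gag fragment, the Rev response element for Rev-dependent nuclear export of the genomic RNA, and the cPPT/CTS central flap that aids nuclear import of the reverse-transcribed genome. A ΔU3 fragment in the 3' LTR indicates a self-inactivating design, so expression after integration depends on the internal promoter. This is the spleen focus-forming virus (SFFV) LTR promoter, which drives a single open reading frame of TagBFP followed by ICP0. The 2A peptide named in the construct is not annotated separately, but the short gap between the two coding sequences is consistent with it. Ribosomal skipping at 2A would yield separate TagBFP and ICP0 proteins, so blue fluorescence marks transduced cells. No WPRE is annotated.

ICP0 is a viral E3 ubiquitin ligase that degrades nuclear antiviral factors such as PML, SP100 and IFI16. The associated publication concerns centromeric DNA amplification triggered by viral proteins and activation of nuclear cGAS, which suggests the vector is used to express ICP0 in transduced cells for such studies.
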