Addgene plasmid #235535: pTRIP-SFFV-tagBFP-2A-ICP0
Purpose: To express tagBFP-2A-ICP0
Depositing lab: Nicolas Manel. Depositing organization: Institut Curie. Publication: Centromeric DNA amplification triggered by viral proteins activates nuclear cGAS. Lahaye X, Tran Van P, Chakraborty C, Shmakova A, Cao NTB, Ferran H, Ait-Mohamed O, Maurin M, Waterfall JJ, Kaufer BB, Fischer P, Hennig T, Dolken L, Lomonte P, Fachinetti D, Manel N. Cell. 2025 May 29:S0092-8674(25)00556-2. doi: 10.1016/j.cell.2025.05.008. PubMed 40460826.
Backbone
  Vector backbone: pTRIP-SFFV-tagBFP-2A
  Vector type: Lentiviral
Growth in bacteria
  Bacterial resistance: Ampicillin, 100 μg/mL
  Growth temperature: 30°C
  Growth strain: NEB Stable
  Copy number: High Copy
Gene/Insert
  Gene/Insert name: ICP0
  Species: HSV-1 (virus)
  Cloning method: Restriction Enzyme; 5′ cloning site Unknown (unknown if destroyed)
Terms and licenses: Academic/Nonprofit Terms; Industry Terms: Not Available to Industry
How to cite: pTRIP-SFFV-tagBFP-2A-ICP0 was a gift from Nicolas Manel (Addgene plasmid # 235535 ; http://n2t.net/addgene:235535 ; RRID:Addgene_235535)
